>Addgene plasmid #25118 | PP-MECPS | depositor partial sequence | sequence record 11592 | Author sequence
TACGACGGGGTGAGAATAGGCCAGGGCTATGACATTCACCAGATACGGGTGGGCCCCCCGGAAGACATCG
TCGCGGACACCACCGCAGACACCGCCGCGAACACCGCTGATCCCAACAAGCAGAGCTTCAAAAGGCTGAC
CATCGGGGGGGTGCCAGTGGAGACCATTTCCGTGCTGTCGCACAGTGATGGGGATGTCATTTTCCACGCA
CTAGTGGACGCCCTACTTGGCGGCATGAGTTGTTCGGACCTGGGAACCCTCTTTCCTGATGGCTCACCAA
AATATAAAAATAAAAACTCACTCTCCTTTTTAAGATATGCCAGACTGCTTTTGTATAAAAGGAATTACGC
CATCGCAAATGTGGACATCATCGTCATCGCGGAAGTTCCCAAGATAAGTCCCATTCGCGAGGAAATTGTT
CGCAACATATCTTCTGCTCTGGGCATCTCGGAATCGCAGGTCTCCCTCAAAGGAAAAACTCACGAGCAGC
TCGGCCCCGTCGGACAGAAAAAGGCAATCGAGTGCTTCGCAAACGCGCTCTTAATTCGAAAGCAATCA
