>Addgene plasmid #25118 | PP-MECPS | addgene partial sequence | sequence record 31195 | 25118 with T7
CTGAAATATTTTGTTTACTTTAAGAAGGAGATATACCATGCATCATCATCATCATCACAGCAGCGGCAGA
GAAAACTTGTATTTCCAGGGCTACGACGGGGTGAGAATAGGCCAGGGCTATGACATTCACCAGATACGGG
TGGGCCCCCCGGAAGACATCGTCGCGGACACCACCGCAGACACCGCCGCGAACACCGCTGATCCCAACAA
GCAGAGCTTCAAAAGGCTGACCATCGGGGGGGTGCCAGTGGAGACCATTTCCGTGCTGTCGCACAGTGAT
GGGGATGTCATTTTCCACGCACTAGTGGACGCCCTACTTGGCGGCATGAGTTGTTCGGACCTGGGAACCC
TCTTTCCTGATGGCTCACCAAAATATAAAAATAAAAACTCACTCTCCTTTTTAAGATATGCCAGACTGCT
TTTGTATAAAAGGAATTACGCCATCGCAAATGTGGACATCATCGTCATCGCGGAAGTTCCCAAGATAAGT
CCCATTCGCGAGGAAATTGTTCGCAACATATCTTCTGCTCTGGGCATCTCGGAATCGCAGGTCTCCCTCA
AAGGAAAAACTCACGAGCAGCTCGGCCCCGTCGGACAGAAAAAGGCAATCGAGTGCTTCGCAAACGCGCT
CTTAATTCGAAAGCAATCATGATGACGAAGCTTGCGGCCGCACTCGAGGATCCGGCTGCTAACAAAGCCC
GAAAGGAAGCTGAGTTGGCTGCTGCCACCGCTGAGCAATAACTAGCATAACCCCTTGGGGCCTCTAAACG
GGTCTTGAGGGGTTTTTTGCTGAAAGGAGGAACTATATCCGGATATCCCGCAAGAGGCCCGGCAGTACCG
GCATAACCAAGCCTATGCCTACAGCATCCAGGGTGACGGTGCCGAGGATGACGATGAGCGCATTGTTAGA
TTTCATACACGGTGCCTGACTGCGTTA
