[The description below was written by a language model from this plasmid's Addgene catalogue record.]
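Description:
PP-MECPS is a bacterial expression plasmid built on the pET15-MHL backbone, a pET-family vector from a structural genomics consortium. The backbone is listed as 7,737 bp without insert. The plasmid is selected with ampicillin and is recorded as low copy. The record gives no feature table, so the origin of replication, promoter and terminator are not explicitly annotated. However, T7 and T7-terminator are listed as the flanking sequencing primers, which fits the usual pET arrangement. In that arrangement the open reading frame sits between a T7 promoter and T7 terminator and is expressed in an E. coli host that supplies T7 RNA polymerase.

The insert is a 558 bp fragment from Plasmodium vivax (gene PVX_003920) encoding 2C-methyl-D-erythritol 2,4-cyclodiphosphate synthase. This is an enzyme of the non-mevalonate (MEP) pathway of isoprenoid precursor biosynthesis, which malaria parasites use and humans lack. The fragment was introduced by restriction enzyme cloning and carries an N-terminal His tag, allowing the recombinant protein to be purified by immobilised metal affinity chromatography.

The stated purpose is bacterial production of protein for structure determination, and the depositor links the construct to a deposited crystal structure. The record cautions that the insert may not be the full open reading frame, as is common for crystallography constructs whose boundaries are trimmed to improve expression or crystallisation. The exact residue boundaries are not stated, nor is any protease cleavage site between tag and protein.
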