Addgene plasmid #25118: PP-MECPS
Purpose: Bacterial expression for structure determination; may not be full ORF
Depositing lab: Cheryl Arrowsmith. Depositing organization: University of Toronto.
Backbone
  Vector backbone: pET15-MHL
  Backbone manufacturer: SGC
  Backbone size w/o insert (bp): 7737
  Vector type: Bacterial Expression
Growth in bacteria
  Bacterial resistance: Ampicillin, 100 μg/mL
  Growth temperature: 37°C
  Growth strain: DH5alpha
  Copy number: Low Copy
Gene/Insert
  Gene/Insert name: Pv003920:C34523 (alt names: PDB: 3B6N; 2C-methyl-D-erythritol 2,4-cyclodiphosphate synthase)
  Species: Plasmodium vivax
  Insert size (bp): 558
  GenBank ID: EDL43296
  Entrez Gene: PVX_003920
  Tag / fusion protein: His (N terminal on insert)
  Cloning method: Restriction Enzyme
  Sequencing primers: 5′ T7; 3′ T7-term
Terms and licenses: Academic/Nonprofit Terms; Industry Terms: Not Available to Industry
Depositor comments: PDB: 3B6N. http://www.thesgc.org/structures/3B6N/ .
How to cite: PP-MECPS was a gift from Cheryl Arrowsmith (Addgene plasmid # 25118 ; http://n2t.net/addgene:25118 ; RRID:Addgene_25118)
